>Addgene plasmid #65136 | pYTK029 | depositor full sequence | sequence record 110189 | Full Sequence
TCGGTCTCAAACGTTGATCTGCCTTTTATAGCTAAGAAAAAAAAAGAGAAAAAAATAATAAGTGCGGGTA
ACCTCATGCATTGTAAAACGGTAGGGCTACAAGGCACTACTTACTCTACGCTATAGAAGAAGCTTCAAGA
CATGGTGTTGTTCTTATTTGAGCGAACTCAGCTGTCACCGTTTCGGGAAACTCTATAGTTTTCTGCGTTT
CAGTACGCAGTTGGGCGTGCTAAAGTTGTTTTCCTAATTTGCTAGTGTTCACTTGCTCATTGATGTCCCT
AAAAGGTAATGTCGCATAGTAAGATGTATGTCCCATATCAAACGCATTCCTAGAAAAACATGCACTGAAT
GAATAAGCAGTTACTTCGATTACTAATCTTCACAGCATAATTTTTCTCTTATCTTGTAAACCTCTTTCTA
TCTTTTCATAAAGTTTGTCACTTATATTTCTTCATTGGTACATCAATGCCAGCAACGATGTGCGCATCTG
GGCGACGCCTGTAGTGATTGTTTTCAAGGTATCGAGCCAAACTATTCATCGTTACTGTTTCAAATATTCA
GTTGTTTCAGTACAGAGTCGCCGTGGACCTAGTGAAACTTGGTGTCTTTACAGCGCAGAGATGAGGGCTT
ATATGTATAAAAGCTGTCCTTGATTCTGGTGTAGTTTGAGGTGTCCTTCCTATATCTGTTTTTATATTCT
ATATAATGGATAATTACTACCATCACCTGCATCAAATTCCAGTAAATTCACATATTGGAGAAAAGATCTA
TGTGAGACCAGACCAATAAAAAACGCCCGGCGGCAACCGAGCGTTCTGAACAAATCCAGATGGAGTTCTG
AGGTCATTACTGGATCTATCAACAGGAGTCCAAGCGAGCTCGATATCAAATTACGCCCCGCCCTGCCACT
CATCGCAGTACTGTTGTAATTCATTAAGCATTCTGCCGACATGGAAGCCATCACAAACGGCATGATGAAC
CTGAATCGCCAGCGGCATCAGCACCTTGTCGCCTTGCGTATAATATTTGCCCATGGTGAAAACGGGGGCG
AAGAAGTTGTCCATATTGGCCACGTTTAAATCAAAACTGGTGAAACTCACCCAGGGATTGGCTGAAACGA
AAAACATATTCTCAATAAACCCTTTAGGGAAATAGGCCAGGTTTTCACCGTAACACGCCACATCTTGCGA
ATATATGTGTAGAAACTGCCGGAAATCGTCGTGGTATTCACTCCAGAGCGATGAAAACGTTTCAGTTTGC
TCATGGAAAACGGTGTAACAAGGGTGAACACTATCCCATATCACCAGCTCACCGTCTTTCATTGCCATAC
GAAATTCCGGATGAGCATTCATCAGGCGGGCAAGAATGTGAATAAAGGCCGGATAAAACTTGTGCTTATT
TTTCTTTACGGTCTTTAAAAAGGCCGTAATATCCAGCTGAACGGTCTGGTTATAGGTACATTGAGCAACT
GACTGAAATGCCTCAAAATGTTCTTTACGATGCCATTGGGATATATCAACGGTGGTATATCCAGTGATTT
TTTTCTCCATTTTAGCTTCCTTAGCTCCTGAAAATCTCGATAACTCAAAAAATACGCCCGGTAGTGATCT
TATTTCATTATGGTGAAAGTTGGAACCTCTTACGTGCCCGATCAATCATGACCAAAATCCCTTAACGTGA
GTTTTCGTTCCACTGAGCGTCAGACCCCGTAGAAAAGATCAAAGGATCTTCTTGAGATCCTTTTTTTCTG
CGCGTAATCTGCTGCTTGCAAACAAAAAAACCACCGCTACCAGCGGTGGTTTGTTTGCCGGATCAAGAGC
TACCAACTCTTTTTCCGAAGGTAACTGGCTTCAGCAGAGCGCAGATACCAAATACTGTTCTTCTAGTGTA
GCCGTAGTTAGGCCACCACTTCAAGAACTCTGTAGCACCGCCTACATACCTCGCTCTGCTAATCCTGTTA
CCAGTGGCTGCTGCCAGTGGCGATAAGTCGTGTCTTACCGGGTTGGACTCAAGACGATAGTTACCGGATA
AGGCGCAGCGGTCGGGCTGAACGGGGGGTTCGTGCACACAGCCCAGCTTGGAGCGAACGACCTACACCGA
ACTGAGATACCTACAGCGTGAGCTATGAGAAAGCGCCACGCTTCCCGAAGGGAGAAAGGCGGACAGGTAT
CCGGTAAGCGGCAGGGTCGGAACAGGAGAGCGCACGAGGGAGCTTCCAGGGGGAAACGCCTGGTATCTTT
ATAGTCCTGTCGGGTTTCGCCACCTCTGACTTGAGCGTCGATTTTTGTGATGCTCGTCAGGGGGGCGGAG
CCTATGGAAAAACGCCAGCAACGCGGCCTTTTTACGGTTCCTGGCCTTTTGCTGGCCTTTTGCTCACATG
TTCTTTCCTGCGTTATCCCCTGATTCTGTGGATAACCGTAG
Features (pLannotate 1.2.2; 5 found; start..end, strand, type, name):
     31..48      -  promoter       HIS3 promoter (fragment): S. cerevisiae HIS3
    786..820     -  terminator     lambda t0 terminator: minimal transcription terminator from phage lambda (Scholtissek and Grosse, 1987)
    894..1550    -  CDS            cat: CAT_ECOLX - Experimental evidence at protein level: Swiss-Prot protein existence level 1. This enzyme is an effector of chloramphenicol resistance in bacteria. From Escherichia coli. This protein is used as a marker in many commonly used cloning vectors, such as pACYC184.
   1551..1648    -  promoter       cat promoter: promoter of the E. coli cat gene encoding chloramphenicol acetyltransferase
   1732..2320    +  rep_origin     ori: high-copy-number ColE1/pMB1/pBR322/pUC origin of replication
