[The description below was written by a language model from this plasmid's Addgene catalogue record and pLannotate feature annotations shown in this document.]
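Description:
pYTK029 is a small (about 2.4 kb) part-storage plasmid from the Yeast Toolkit (YTK) modular cloning system, built on the pYTK001 part entry backbone. It is catalogued as a bacterial vector because it is only meant to be maintained in E. coli. Propagation relies on a high-copy ColE1/pUC-type origin, and selection is through a chloramphenicol acetyltransferase (cat) gene driven by its native cat promoter and followed by a minimal lambda t0 terminator. The record shows no yeast origin or yeast selectable marker, consistent with a plasmid that donates a part rather than functioning in yeast on its own.

The payload is pMF_2, a Saccharomyces cerevisiae promoter sequence stored as a "Type 2" part, the category the toolkit reserves for promoters. The name suggests a mating-factor gene promoter, but the record does not spell out the source gene or its regulatory behaviour. The insert was introduced by BsmBI-based cloning, which destroyed both sites. In this hierarchical Golden Gate scheme, a stored part is later released with position-specific overhangs so it can be joined in a fixed order with a coding sequence, a terminator and other part types to form a yeast transcription unit.

The automated annotation does not label the promoter insert itself. The only hit in that region is a very short fragment matched to the HIS3 promoter, which is probably a chance similarity rather than a functional element. The plasmid's typical use is as a source of a characterised yeast promoter for assembling expression cassettes and multigene constructs.
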