Addgene plasmid #65136: pYTK029
Purpose: Encodes pMF_2 as a Type 2 part to be used in the Dueber YTK system
Depositing lab: John Dueber. Depositing organization: University of California, Berkeley. Publication: A Highly Characterized Yeast Toolkit for Modular, Multipart Assembly. Lee ME, DeLoache WC, Cervantes B, Dueber JE. ACS Synth Biol. 2015 Apr 14. 10.1021/sb500366v PubMed 25871405.
Backbone
  Vector backbone: pYTK001
  Vector type: Bacterial Expression
Growth in bacteria
  Bacterial resistance: Chloramphenicol, 25 μg/mL
  Growth temperature: 37°C
  Growth strain: DH10B
  Copy number: High Copy
Gene/Insert
  Gene/Insert name: pMF_2
  Species: S. cerevisiae (budding yeast)
  Cloning method: Restriction Enzyme; 5′ cloning site BsmBI (destroyed during cloning); 3′ cloning site BsmBI (destroyed during cloning)
Terms and licenses: Academic/Nonprofit Terms; Industry Terms: Not Available to Industry
Depositor comments: Type 2 parts are promoters in the Dueber YTK. For more information, please visit the supplemental information in PMID:25871405.
How to cite: pYTK029 was a gift from John Dueber (Addgene plasmid # 65136 ; http://n2t.net/addgene:65136 ; RRID:Addgene_65136)
