>Addgene plasmid #65136 | pYTK029 | addgene partial sequence | sequence record 111949 | pRS414-R 5'-CACCTCTGACTTGAGCGTCG-3'
GGGGGCGGAGCCTATGGAAAAACGCCAGCAACGCGGCCTTTTTACGGTTCCTGGCCTTTTGCTGGCCTTT
TGCTCACATGTTCTTTCCTGCGTTATCCCCTGATTCTGTGGATAACCGTAGTCGGTCTCAAACGTTGATC
TGCCTTTTATAGCTAAGAAAAAAAAAGAGAAAAAAATAATAAGTGCGGGTAACCTCATGCATTGTAAAAC
GGTAGGGCTACAAGGCACTACTTACTCTACGCTATAGAAGAAGCTTCAAGACATGGTGTTGTTCTTATTT
GAGCGAACTCAGCTGTCACCGTTTCGGGAAACTCTATAGTTTTCTGCGTTTCAGTACGCAGTTGGGCGTG
CTAAAGTTGTTTTCCTAATTTGCTAGTGTTCACTTGCTCATTGATGTCCCTAAAAGGTAATGTCGCATAG
TAAGATGTATGTCCCATATCAAACGCATTCCTAGAAAAACATGCACTGAATGAATAAGCAGTTACTTCGA
TTACTAATCTTCACAGCATAATTTTTCTCTTATCTTGTAAACCTCTTTCTATCTTTTCATAAAGTTTGTC
ACTTATATTTCTTCATTGGTACATCAATGCCAGCAACGATGTGCGCATCTGGGCGACGCCTGTAGTGATT
GTTTTCAAGGTATCGAGCCAAACTATTCATCGTTACTGTTTCAAATATTCAGTTGTTTCAGTACAGAGTC
GCCGTGGACCTAGTGAAACTTGGTGTCTTTACAGCGCAGAGATGAGGGCTTATATGTATAAAAGCTGTCC
TTGATTCTGGTGTAGTTTGAGGTGTCCTTCCTATATCTGTTTTTATATTCTATATAATGGATAATTACTA
CCATCACCTGCATCAAATTCCAGTAAATTCACATATTGGAGAAAAGATCTATGTGAGACCAGACCAATAA
AAAACGCCCGGCGGCAACCGAGCGTTCTGAACAAATCCAGATGGAGTTCTGAAGG
