>Addgene plasmid #65136 | pYTK029 | addgene partial sequence | sequence record 220902 | CAT-F 5'-GTTTGTGATGGCTTCCATGTC-3'
GTACTGCGATGAGTGGCAGGGCGGGGCGTAATTTGATATCGAGCTCGCTTGGACTCCTGTTGATAGATCC
AGTAATGACCTCAGAACTCCATCTGGATTTGTTCAGAACGCTCGGTTGCCGCCGGGCGTTTTTTATTGGT
CTGGTCTCACATAGATCTTTTCTCCAATATGTGAATTTACTGGAATTTGATGCAGGTGATGGTAGTAATT
ATCCATTATATAGAATATAAAAACAGATATAGGAAGGACACCTCAAACTACACCAGAATCAAGGACAGCT
TTTATACATATAAGCCCTCATCTCTGCGCTGTAAAGACACCAAGTTTCACTAGGTCCACGGCGACTCTGT
ACTGAAACAACTGAATATTTGAAACAGTAACGATGAATAGTTTGGCTCGATACCTTGAAAACAATCACTA
CAGGCGTCGCCCAGATGCGCACATCGTTGCTGGCATTGATGTACCAATGAAGAAATATAAGTGACAAACT
TTATGAAAAGATAGAAAGAGGTTTACAAGATAAGAGAAAAATTATGCTGTGAAGATTAGTAATCGAAGTA
ACTGCTTATTCATTCAGTGCATGTTTTTCTAGGAATGCGTTTGATATGGGACATACATCTTACTATGCGA
CATTACCTTTTAGGGACATCAATGAGCAAGTGAACACTAGCAAATTAGGAAAACAACTTTAGCACGCCCA
ACTGCGTACTGAAACGCAGAAAACTATAGAGTTTCCCGAAACGGTGACAGCTGAGTTCGCTCAAATAAGA
ACAACACCATGTCTTGAAGCTTCTTCTATAGCGTAGAGTAAGTAGTGCCTTGTAGCCCTACCGTTTTACA
ATGCATGAGGTTACCCGCACTTATTATTTTTTTCTCTTTTTTTTTCTTAGCTATAAAAGGCAGATCAACG
TTTGAGACCGACTAC
